Addgene plasmid #128227: pAK010
Purpose: classic sgRNA backbone for tRNA-gRNA array, Position 4
Depositing lab: Vladimir Nekrasov. Depositing organization: Rothamsted Research. Publication: A modular cloning toolkit for genome editing in plants. Hahn F, Korolev A, Sanjurjo Loures L, Nekrasov V. BMC Plant Biol. 2020 Apr 23;20(1):179. doi: 10.1186/s12870-020-02388-2. PubMed 32326901.
Backbone
  Vector backbone: pUC57-Kan-mini
  Backbone manufacturer: GenScript
  Vector type: Plant Expression, CRISPR, Synthetic Biology
Growth in bacteria
  Bacterial resistance: Kanamycin, 50 μg/mL
  Growth temperature: 37°C
  Growth strain: DH5alpha
  Copy number: High Copy
Gene/Insert
  Gene/Insert name: classic sgRNA backbone for tRNA-gRNA array, Position 4
  Species: Synthetic
Terms and licenses: Academic/Nonprofit Terms; Industry Terms: Not Available to Industry
How to cite: pAK010 was a gift from Vladimir Nekrasov (Addgene plasmid # 128227 ; http://n2t.net/addgene:128227 ; RRID:Addgene_128227)
