[The description below was written by a language model from this plasmid's Addgene catalogue record and pLannotate feature annotations shown in this document.]
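Description:
pAK010 is a small (about 2.6 kb) cloning module from a modular plant genome-editing toolkit, built in the GenScript pUC57-Kan-mini backbone. It is propagated in E. coli at high copy from a ColE1/pUC-type origin and selected with kanamycin through an aph(3')-Ia (KanR) gene. Short annotated fragments of rop, bom and lacI appear to be backbone or lac-region remnants rather than functional elements.

The insert is synthetic and is described as the "classic" sgRNA backbone for Position 4 of a tRNA-gRNA array. The feature table shows two partial matches to the Streptococcus pyogenes Cas9 guide RNA scaffold. The first is followed directly by a tRNA. Between that tRNA and the second scaffold fragment sits a lacZα cassette, comprising a CAP binding site, lac promoter, lac operator, pUC18/19 multiple cloning site and a lacZα fragment. This layout is consistent with a placeholder design, in which the lacZα cassette would be swapped for a guide spacer and allow blue/white screening, though the record does not describe the cloning sites or enzymes used.

In tRNA-gRNA arrays, several guides are transcribed as one polycistronic RNA. Endogenous tRNA-processing enzymes then cut at the tRNA units to release individual sgRNAs for multiplexed Cas9 editing. The position designation implies that this unit is combined in a fixed order with modules for the other positions. No plant promoter, terminator or Cas9 gene is annotated, so the plasmid serves as an assembly part, and those expression elements would have to come from other parts of the toolkit.
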