Features (pLannotate 1.2.2; 13 found; start..end, strand, type, name):
     73..102     +  misc_RNA       gRNA scaffold (fragment): guide RNA scaffold for the Streptococcus pyogenes CRISPR/Cas9 system
    108..178     +  ncRNA          tRNA: Accession: RF00005 - tRNA
    188..230     +  CDS            lacI (fragment): lac repressor; lacI; The lac repressor binds to the lac operator to inhibit transcription in E. coli. This inhibition can be relieved by adding lactose or isopropyl-β-D-thiogalactopyranoside (IPTG).
    243..264     +  protein_bind   CAP binding site: CAP binding activates transcription in the presence of cAMP. E. coli catabolite activator protein
    279..309     +  promoter       lac promoter: promoter for the E. coli lac operon
    317..333     +  protein_bind   lac operator: The lac repressor binds to the lac operator to inhibit transcription in E. coli. This inhibition can be relieved by adding lactose or isopropyl-β-D-thiogalactopyranoside (IPTG). lac repressor encoded by lacI
    370..426     -  misc_feature   MCS: pUC18/19 multiple cloning site
    423..580     +  CDS            lacZα (fragment): LacZα fragment of β-galactosidase; lacZ fragment
    586..685     -  misc_feature   bom (fragment): basis of mobility region from pBR322
    774..829     +  misc_RNA       gRNA scaffold (fragment): guide RNA scaffold for the Streptococcus pyogenes CRISPR/Cas9 system
    907..1495    -  rep_origin     ori: high-copy-number ColE1/pMB1/pBR322/pUC origin of replication
   1673..2482    -  CDS            KanR: aminoglycoside phosphotransferase; aph(3')-Ia; confers resistance to kanamycin in bacteria or G418 (Geneticin®) in eukaryotes
   2589..35      +  CDS            rop (fragment) (across the origin): Rop protein, which maintains plasmids at low copy number; rop
>Addgene plasmid #128227 | pAK010 | addgene full sequence | sequence record 252854 | Addgene NGS Result
TCGCGCGTTTCGGTGATGACGGTGAAAACCTCTGACACATGCAGCTCCCGGACGTCATTGTCGATGGTCT
CACAACTTGAAAAAGTGGCACCGAGTCGGTGCAACAAAGCACCAGTGGTCTAGTGGTAGAATAGTACCCT
GCCACGGTACAGACCCGGGTTCGATTCCCGGCTGGTGCATTGTCTTCGCAGCTGGCACGACAGGTTTCCC
GACTGGAAAGCGGGCAGTGAGCGCAACGCAATTAATGTGAGTTAGCTCACTCATTAGGCACCCCAGGCTT
TACACTTTATGCTTCCGGCTCGTATGTTGTGTGGAATTGTGAGCGGATAACAATTTCACACAGGAAACAG
CTATGACCATGATTACGCCAAGCTTGCATGCCTGCAGGTCGACTCTAGAGGATCCCCGGGTACCGAGCTC
GAATTCACTGGCCGTCGTTTTACAACGTCGTGACTGGGAAAACCCTGGCGTTACCCAACTTAATCGCCTT
GCAGCACATCCCCCTTTCGCCAGCTGGCGTAATAGCGAAGAGGCCCGCACCGATCGCCCTTCCCAACAGT
TGCGCAGCCTGAATGGCGAATGGCGCCTGATGCGGTATTTTCTCCTTACGCATCTGTGCGGTATTTCACA
CCGCATATGGTGCACTCTCAGTACAATCTGCTCTGATGCCGCATAGTTAAGCCAGCCCCGACACCCGCCA
ACACCCGCTGACGCGCCCTGACGGGCTTGTCTGCTCCCGGCATCCGCTTACAGACAAGCTGTGACGAAGA
CAAGTTTTAGAGCTAGAAATAGCAAGTTAAAATAAGGCTAGTCCGTTATCAACTTGAAATGAGACCATCA
TTGTCACATGTGAGCAAAAGGCCAGCAAAAGGCCAGGAACCGTAAAAAGGCCGCGTTGCTGGCGTTTTTC
CATAGGCTCCGCCCCCCTGACGAGCATCACAAAAATCGACGCTCAAGTCAGAGGTGGCGAAACCCGACAG
GACTATAAAGATACCAGGCGTTTCCCCCTGGAAGCTCCCTCGTGCGCTCTCCTGTTCCGACCCTGCCGCT
TACCGGATACCTGTCCGCCTTTCTCCCTTCGGGAAGCGTGGCGCTTTCTCATAGCTCACGCTGTAGGTAT
CTCAGTTCGGTGTAGGTCGTTCGCTCCAAGCTGGGCTGTGTGCACGAACCCCCCGTTCAGCCCGACCGCT
GCGCCTTATCCGGTAACTATCGTCTTGAGTCCAACCCGGTAAGACACGACTTATCGCCACTGGCAGCAGC
CACTGGTAACAGGATTAGCAGAGCGAGGTATGTAGGCGGTGCTACAGAGTTCTTGAAGTGGTGGCCTAAC
TACGGCTACACTAGAAGAACAGTATTTGGTATCTGCGCTCTGCTGAAGCCAGTTACCTTCGGAAAAAGAG
TTGGTAGCTCTTGATCCGGCAAACAAACCACCGCTGGTAGCGGTGGTTTTTTTGTTTGCAAGCAGCAGAT
TACGCGCAGAAAAAAAGGATCTCAAGAAGATCCTTTGATCTTTTCTACGGGGTCTGACGCTCAGTGGAAC
GAAAACTCACGTTAAGGGATTTTGGTCATGAGATTATCAAAAAGGATCTTCACCTAGATCCTTTTAAATT
AAAAATGAAGTTTTAAATCAAGCCCAATCTGAATAATGTTACAACCAATTAACCAATTCTGATTAGAAAA
ACTCATCGAGCATCAAATGAAACTGCAATTTATTCATATCAGGATTATCAATACCATATTTTTGAAAAAG
CCGTTTCTGTAATGAAGGAGAAAACTCACCGAGGCAGTTCCATAGGATGGCAAGATCCTGGTATCGGTCT
GCGATTCCGACTCGTCCAACATCAATACAACCTATTAATTTCCCCTCGTCAAAAATAAGGTTATCAAGTG
AGAAATCACCATGAGTGACGACTGAATCCGGTGAGAATGGCAAAAGTTTATGCATTTCTTTCCAGACTTG
TTCAACAGGCCAGCCATTACGCTCGTCATCAAAATCACTCGCATCAACCAAACCGTTATTCATTCGTGAT
TGCGCCTGAGCGAGACGAAATACGCGATCGCTGTTAAAAGGACAATTACAAACAGGAATCGAATGCAACC
GGCGCAGGAACACTGCCAGCGCATCAACAATATTTTCACCTGAATCAGGATATTCTTCTAATACCTGGAA
TGCTGTTTTTCCGGGGATCGCAGTGGTGAGTAACCATGCATCATCAGGAGTACGGATAAAATGCTTGATG
GTCGGAAGAGGCATAAATTCCGTCAGCCAGTTTAGTCTGACCATCTCATCTGTAACATCATTGGCAACGC
TACCTTTGCCATGTTTCAGAAACAACTCTGGCGCATCGGGCTTCCCATACAAGCGATAGATTGTCGCACC
TGATTGCCCGACATTATCGCGAGCCCATTTATACCCATATAAATCAGCATCCATGTTGGAATTTAATCGC
GGCCTCGACGTTTCCCGTTGAATATGGCTCATAACACCCCTTGTATTACTGTTTATGTAAGCAGACAGTT
TTATTGTTCATGATGATATATTTTTATCTTGTGCAATGTAACATCAGAGATTTTGAGACACGGGCCAGAG
CTGCA
